Addgene plasmid #232137: pCRII-TOPO-dgat1a in situ probe
Purpose: zebrafish dgat1a anti-sense in situ probe, linearize with NotI, SP6 polymerase
Depositing lab: Steven Farber. Depositing organization: Carnegie Institution for Science. Publication: Zebrafish are resilient to the loss of major diacylglycerol acyltransferase enzymes. Wilson MH, Hensley MR, Shen MC, Lu HY, Quinlivan VH, Busch-Nentwich EM, Rawls JF, Farber SA. J Biol Chem. 2024 Nov 6;300(12):107973. doi: 10.1016/j.jbc.2024.107973. PubMed 39510175.
Backbone
  Vector backbone: pCRII-TOPO
  Backbone manufacturer: Invitrogen
  Backbone size w/o insert (bp): 3900
  Vector type: in vitro transcription
Growth in bacteria
  Bacterial resistance: Ampicillin and Kanamycin, 100 & 50 μg/mL
  Growth temperature: 37°C
  Growth strain: DH5alpha
  Copy number: High Copy
Gene/Insert
  Gene/Insert name: dgat1a
  Species: D. rerio (zebrafish)
  Insert size (bp): 786
  Entrez Gene: dgat1a (a.k.a. dgat1, zgc:77691, wu:fd36g11)
  Promoter: SP6/T7
  Cloning method: TOPO Cloning
Terms and licenses: Academic/Nonprofit Terms; Industry Terms: Not Available to Industry
How to cite: pCRII-TOPO-dgat1a in situ probe was a gift from Steven Farber (Addgene plasmid # 232137 ; http://n2t.net/addgene:232137 ; RRID:Addgene_232137)
