[The description below was written by a language model from this plasmid's Addgene catalogue record and pLannotate feature annotations shown in this document.]
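Description:
pCRII-TOPO-dgat1a in situ probe is an in vitro transcription template built on the Invitrogen pCRII-TOPO backbone, carrying a 786 bp fragment of zebrafish (D. rerio) dgat1a introduced by TOPO cloning. The gene encodes a diacylglycerol O-acyltransferase 1 homologue, an enzyme that catalyses the final committed step of triacylglycerol synthesis. The automated annotation recognises the insert by similarity to bovine DGAT1, but the catalogue identifies it as the zebrafish gene. The plasmid is maintained in E. coli at high copy from a ColE1/pUC-type origin. It carries both a β-lactamase gene and a Tn5-derived neomycin/kanamycin phosphotransferase gene, so either ampicillin or kanamycin can be used for selection. An f1 phage origin is also present, and the short Tn5 transposase and lacI fragments in the feature table are backbone remnants rather than functional genes.

The insert sits in the cloning site that interrupts the lacZα fragment, downstream of the lac promoter, lac operator and CAP binding site, which is the arrangement that allows blue/white screening in this vector family. Opposing bacteriophage promoters flank the fragment. The T7 promoter reads in the same direction as the annotated dgat1a coding sequence, while the SP6 promoter lies on the far side and points back into it. Transcription by SP6 RNA polymerase therefore yields RNA complementary to the mRNA, consistent with the stated purpose of linearising with NotI and using SP6 to make a run-off antisense riboprobe. By the same orientation, T7 transcription would be expected to give sense-strand RNA, although the record does not describe this use. The probe is intended for detecting dgat1a transcripts by in situ hybridisation in zebrafish.
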