Features (pLannotate 1.2.2; 14 found; start..end, strand, type, name):
    514..1374    -  CDS            AmpR: β-lactamase; bla; confers resistance to ampicillin, carbenicillin, and related antibiotics
   1375..1391    -  promoter       AmpR promoter (fragment): bla
   1395..2186    -  CDS            neo: KKA2_KLEPN - Also known as kan, nptII. Experimental evidence at protein level: Swiss-Prot protein existence level 1. Resistance to kanamycin, neomycin, paromomycin, ribostamycin, butirosin and gentamicin B. From Klebsiella pneumoniae.
   2218..2517    -  CDS            tnpA (fragment): TN5P_ECOLX - Also known as tnp. Experimental evidence at protein level: Swiss-Prot protein existence level 1. Mediates transposition of transposon Tn5 by a 'cut and paste' mechanism. First, the monomeric transposase binds the 19 bp inverted DNA repeats flanking the transposon. Then, dimerization of the DNA- bound transposase creates a synaptic DNA complex. After nicking of the first DNA strand, excision of the transposon proceeds through a series of intermediates. The transposase then mediates the insertion of the transposon at a new site by strand transfer. The activity of the wild- type tran
   2530..2958    -  rep_origin     f1 ori (sequence partly withheld): f1 bacteriophage origin of replication; arrow indicates direction of (+) strand synthesis
   2962..3119    -  CDS            lacZα (fragment): LacZα fragment of β-galactosidase; lacZ fragment
   3122..3140    +  promoter       T7 promoter: promoter for bacteriophage T7 RNA polymerase
   3210..3995    +  CDS            DGAT1 (fragment): DGAT1_BOVIN - Experimental evidence at protein level: Swiss-Prot protein existence level 1. Catalyzes the terminal and only committed step in triacylglycerol synthesis by using diacylglycerol and fatty acyl CoA as substrates (PubMed:18704537). Highly expressed in epithelial cells of the small intestine and its activity is essential for the absorption of dietary fats. In liver, plays a role in esterifying exogenous fatty acids to glycerol, and is required to synthesize fat for storage (By similarity). Also present in female mammary glands, where it produces fat in the milk (PubMed:18704537, Pub
   4075..4093    -  promoter       SP6 promoter: promoter for bacteriophage SP6 RNA polymerase
   4135..4151    -  protein_bind   lac operator: The lac repressor binds to the lac operator to inhibit transcription in E. coli. This inhibition can be relieved by adding lactose or isopropyl-β-D-thiogalactopyranoside (IPTG). lac repressor encoded by lacI
   4159..4189    -  promoter       lac promoter: promoter for the E. coli lac operon
   4204..4225    -  protein_bind   CAP binding site: CAP binding activates transcription in the presence of cAMP. E. coli catabolite activator protein
   4238..4330    -  CDS            lacI (fragment): lac repressor; lacI; The lac repressor binds to the lac operator to inhibit transcription in E. coli. This inhibition can be relieved by adding lactose or isopropyl-β-D-thiogalactopyranoside (IPTG).
   4513..343     -  rep_origin     ori (across the origin): high-copy-number ColE1/pMB1/pBR322/pUC origin of replication
>Addgene plasmid #232137 | pCRII-TOPO-dgat1a in situ probe | addgene full sequence | sequence record 459794 | Addgene NGS Result
GGGCTGTGTGCACGAACCCCCCGTTCAGCCCGACCGCTGCGCCTTATCCGGTAACTATCGTCTTGAGTCC
AACCCGGTAAGACACGACTTATCGCCACTGGCAGCAGCCACTGGTAACAGGATTAGCAGAGCGAGGTATG
TAGGCGGTGCTACAGAGTTCTTGAAGTGGTGGCCTAACTACGGCTACACTAGAAGAACAGTATTTGGTAT
CTGCGCTCTGCTGAAGCCAGTTACCTTCGGAAAAAGAGTTGGTAGCTCTTGATCCGGCAAACAAACCACC
GCTGGTAGCGGTGGTTTTTTTGTTTGCAAGCAGCAGATTACGCGCAGAAAAAAAGGATCTCAAGAAGATC
CTTTGATCTTTTCTACGGGGTCTGACGCTCAGTGGAACGAAAACTCACGTTAAGGGATTTTGGTCATGAG
ATTATCAAAAAGGATCTTCACCTAGATCCTTTTAAATTAAAAATGAAGTTTTAAATCAATCTAAAGTATA
TATGAGTAAACTTGGTCTGACAGTTACCAATGCTTAATCAGTGAGGCACCTATCTCAGCGATCTGTCTAT
TTCGTTCATCCATAGTTGCCTGACTCCCCGTCGTGTAGATAACTACGATACGGGAGGGCTTACCATCTGG
CCCCAGTGCTGCAATGATACCGCGAGACCCACGCTCACCGGCTCCAGATTTATCAGCAATAAACCAGCCA
GCCGGAAGGGCCGAGCGCAGAAGTGGTCCTGCAACTTTATCCGCCTCCATCCAGTCTATTAATTGTTGCC
GGGAAGCTAGAGTAAGTAGTTCGCCAGTTAATAGTTTGCGCAACGTTGTTGCCATTGCTACAGGCATCGT
GGTGTCACGCTCGTCGTTTGGTATGGCTTCATTCAGCTCCGGTTCCCAACGATCAAGGCGAGTTACATGA
TCCCCCATGTTGTGCAAAAAAGCGGTTAGCTCCTTCGGTCCTCCGATCGTTGTCAGAAGTAAGTTGGCCG
CAGTGTTATCACTCATGGTTATGGCAGCACTGCATAATTCTCTTACTGTCATGCCATCCGTAAGATGCTT
TTCTGTGACTGGTGAGTACTCAACCAAGTCATTCTGAGAATAGTGTATGCGGCGACCGAGTTGCTCTTGC
CCGGCGTCAATACGGGATAATACCGCGCCACATAGCAGAACTTTAAAAGTGCTCATCATTGGAAAACGTT
CTTCGGGGCGAAAACTCTCAAGGATCTTACCGCTGTTGAGATCCAGTTCGATGTAACCCACTCGTGCACC
CAACTGATCTTCAGCATCTTTTACTTTCACCAGCGTTTCTGGGTGAGCAAAAACAGGAAGGCAAAATGCC
GCAAAAAAGGGAATAAGGGCGACACGGAAATGTTGAATACTCATACTCTTCCTTTTTCAATTCAGAAGAA
CTCGTCAAGAAGGCGATAGAAGGCGATGCGCTGCGAATCGGGAGCGGCGATACCGTAAAGCACGAGGAAG
CGGTCAGCCCATTCGCCGCCAAGCTCTTCAGCAATATCACGGGTAGCCAACGCTATGTCCTGATAGCGGT
CCGCCACACCCAGCCGGCCACAGTCGATGAATCCAGAAAAGCGGCCATTTTCCACCATGATATTCGGCAA
GCAGGCATCGCCATGGGTCACGACGAGATCCTCGCCGTCGGGCATGCGCGCCTTGAGCCTGGCGAACAGT
TCGGCTGGCGCGAGCCCCTGATGCTCTTCGTCCAGATCATCCTGATCGACAAGACCGGCTTCCATCCGAG
TACGTGCTCGCTCGATGCGATGTTTCGCTTGGTGGTCGAATGGGCAGGTAGCCGGATCAAGCGTATGCAG
CCGCCGCATTGCATCAGCCATGATGGATACTTTCTCGGCAGGAGCAAGGTGGGATGACAGGAGATCCTGC
CCCGGCACTTCGCCCAATAGCAGCCAGTCCCTTCCCGCTTCAGTGACAACGTCGAGCACAGCTGCGCAAG
GAACGCCCGTCGTGGCCAGCCACGATAGCCGCGCTGCCTCGTCCTGCAGTTCATTCAGGGCACCGGACAG
GTCGGTCTTGACAAAAAGAACCGGGCGCCCCTGCGCTGACAGCCGGAACACGGCGGCATCAGAGCAGCCG
ATTGTCTGTTGTGCCCAGTCATAGCCGAATAGCCTCTCCACCCAAGCGGCCGGAGAACCTGCGTGCAATC
CATCTTGTTCAATCATGCGAAACGATCCTCATCCTGTCTCTTGATCAGATCTTGATCCCCTGCGCCATCA
GATCCTTGGCGGCAAGAAAGCCATCCAGTTTACTTTGCAGGGCTTCCCAACCTTACCAGAGGGCGCCCCA
GCTGGCAATTCCGGTTCGCTTGCTGTCCATAAAACCGCCCAGTCTAGCTATCGCCATGTAAGCCCACTGC
AAGCTACCTGCTTTCTCTTTGCGCTTGCGTTTTCCCTTGTCCAGATAGCCCAGTAGCTGACATTCATCCG
GGGTCAGCACCGTTTCTGCGGACTGGCTTTCTACGTGTTCCGCTTCCTTTAGCAGCCCTTGCGCCCTGAA
TTTTGTTAAAATTCGCGTTAAATTTTTGTTAAATCAGCTCATTTTTTAACCAATAGGCCGAAATCGGCAA
AATCCCTTATAAATCAAAAGAATAGACCGAGATAGGGT
[37 nt withheld, positions 2629-2665]
AAAGAACGTGGACTCCAACGTCAAAGG
[49 nt withheld, positions 2693-2741]
T
[91 nt withheld, positions 2743-2833]
G
[124 nt withheld, positions 2835-2958]
CCATTCGCCATTCAGGCTGCGCAACTGTTGGGAAGGGCGATCGGTGCGGGCCTCTTCGCTATTACGCCAG
CTGGCGAAAGGGGGATGTGCTGCAAGGCGATTAAGTTGGGTAACGCCAGGGTTTTCCCAGTCACGACGTT
GTAAAACGACGGCCAGTGAATTGTAATACGACTCACTATAGGGCGAATTGGGCCCTCTAGATGCATGCTC
GAGCGGCCGCCAGTGTGATGGATATCTGCAGAATTCGCCCTTCGGCCAGTGGTTTTAGCAACTACAGAGG
AATCCTCAACTGGTGTGTGGTCATGCTGGTTTTGTCTAACGCACGGCTGGTGCTGGAGAACCTTATAAAA
TATGGCGTTTTGGTGGACCCCATCCAGATCATCTCTCTGTTCGTGAAGGACCCCTGCAGCTGGCCGGCTC
TGTGCCTGATCATCGTCACTAACGTCTTCATAATGGCGGCTCTGTACACCGAGAGAAAGCTGTCTGTGGG
CACCATCTCTGAGAGAACCGGATCTTTCCTTCACTGCATCAATCTGTCTGCACTGTTGTTTGTGCCGGCA
GGAACGGTGCTAAGCCTGAGCTCCGTCACACCAGTGGGCGGTGTGATGGCACTGAGTATCTGCACTGTTC
TCTTCCTCAAGCTTTACTCGTACACAGATGTTAATAAGTGGTGCCGAGAACAGAGACAAGCCAAAGCTCG
AACCCTGTCTCGCTCTCACTCCTGTCCGTCCGTGCACAAAGCAAATGGCACAGCGGGATACACACACGTG
ACGTATCCGGGAAACCTCACACACAGAGACATTTATTATTTTGCTTTCGCACCGACTCTGTGTTACGAGC
TGAATTTTCCACGCTCTCCGCGAATACGCAAACGTTTCCTACTGCGGCGACTGCTGGAGATGCTGTTTCT
AATGCAGCTGATGGTCGGATTAATACAGCAGTGGATGGTTCCGACGATTCAGAACTCTATGAAACCCTTT
CAGGACATGGATTTCTCCAGAATGGTGGAGCGGATGCTGAAACTCGCTGTGCCCAATAAGGGCGAATTCC
AGCACACTGGCGGCCGTTACTAGTGGATCCGAGCTCGGTACCAAGCTTGATGCATAGCTTGAGTATTCTA
TAGTGTCACCTAAATAGCTTGGCGTAATCATGGTCATAGCTGTTTCCTGTGTGAAATTGTTATCCGCTCA
CAATTCCACACAACATACGAGCCGGAAGCATAAAGTGTAAAGCCTGGGGTGCCTAATGAGTGAGCTAACT
CACATTAATTGCGTTGCGCTCACTGCCCGCTTTCCAGTCGGGAAACCTGTCGTGCCAGCTGCATTAATGA
ATCGGCCAACGCGCGGGGAGAGGCGGTTTGCGTATTGGGCGCTCTTCCGCTTCCTCGCTCACTGACTCGC
TGCGCTCGGTCGTTCGGCTGCGGCGAGCGGTATCAGCTCACTCAAAGGCGGTAATACGGTTATCCACAGA
ATCAGGGGATAACGCAGGAAAGAACATGTGAGCAAAAGGCCAGCAAAAGGCCAGGAACCGTAAAAAGGCC
GCGTTGCTGGCGTTTTTCCATAGGCTCCGCCCCCCTGACGAGCATCACAAAAATCGACGCTCAAGTCAGA
GGTGGCGAAACCCGACAGGACTATAAAGATACCAGGCGTTTCCCCCTGGAAGCTCCCTCGTGCGCTCTCC
TGTTCCGACCCTGCCGCTTACCGGATACCTGTCCGCCTTTCTCCCTTCGGGAAGCGTGGCGCTTTCTCAT
AGCTCACGCTGTAGGTATCTCAGTTCGGTGTAGGTCGTTCGCTCCAAGCT
